Addgene plasmid #88896: pC-HBH
Purpose: (Empty Backbone) Carries phiC31 integrase attB site flanked by cHS4 insulators.
Depositing lab: Michele Calos. Depositing organization: Stanford University. Publication: Recombinase-mediated reprogramming and dystrophin gene addition in mdx mouse induced pluripotent stem cells. Zhao C, Farruggio AP, Bjornson CR, Chavez CL, Geisinger JM, Neal TL, Karow M, Calos MP. PLoS One. 2014 Apr 29;9(4):e96279. doi: 10.1371/journal.pone.0096279. eCollection 2014. PubMed 24781921.
Backbone
  Vector backbone: pEGFP-C1
  Backbone manufacturer: Clontech
  Vector type: Mammalian Expression
  Promoter: CAG
  Selectable markers: Neomycin (select with G418)
Growth in bacteria
  Bacterial resistance: Kanamycin, 25 μg/mL
  Growth temperature: 37°C
  Growth strain: DH10B
  Growth instructions: Depositor recommends DH10B, XL1 blue or NEB's DH10-beta for growth. DH5alpha should not be used as it does not yield good transformation results
  Copy number: High Copy
Terms and licenses: Academic/Nonprofit Terms; Industry Terms: Not Available to Industry
How to cite: pC-HBH was a gift from Michele Calos (Addgene plasmid # 88896 ; http://n2t.net/addgene:88896 ; RRID:Addgene_88896)
