[The description below was written by a language model from this plasmid's Addgene catalogue record and pLannotate feature annotations shown in this document.]
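Description:
pC-HBH is an empty mammalian expression backbone of 7,524 bp derived from pEGFP-C1, designed to deliver cargo into mammalian genomes by phiC31 integrase-mediated recombination. It replicates in E. coli from a high-copy ColE1/pUC-type origin. Selection relies on a single Tn5 NeoR/KanR gene placed behind tandem bacterial (AmpR-type) and SV40 early promoters and followed by an HSV TK polyadenylation signal. This arrangement gives kanamycin resistance in bacteria and G418 resistance in mammalian cells.

The expression unit is a CAG promoter, made up of the CMV immediate-early enhancer, the chicken β-actin promoter and a chimeric β-actin/β-globin intron. It runs almost directly into a bGH polyadenylation signal with no coding sequence between them, consistent with the empty-backbone designation; a gene of interest would be inserted here. The short HBB match at the intron boundary is most likely the rabbit β-globin portion of CAG rather than a real insert. A loxP site lies just downstream of the poly(A) signal.

Beyond that sits the defining module, a φC31 attB site bracketed by two minimal FRT sites. The catalogue entry states that the attB site is flanked by cHS4 chicken β-globin insulators. The feature table does not annotate these insulators by name, but the two OR51A4 fragment hits in opposite orientations on either side of the FRT–attB–FRT region probably mark them. In use, phiC31 integrase recombines attB with pseudo-attP sites or a pre-placed attP site in the host genome, integrating the whole plasmid. The insulators are presumably intended to buffer the junction from surrounding chromatin, and the loxP and FRT sites offer handles for later Cre- or FLP-mediated rearrangement, though the record does not describe a specific excision scheme. The associated work concerns recombinase-mediated reprogramming and dystrophin gene addition in mdx mouse induced pluripotent stem cells.
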