Features (pLannotate 1.2.2; 18 found; start..end, strand, type, name):
     54..357     +  enhancer       CMV enhancer: human cytomegalovirus immediate early enhancer
    359..636     +  promoter       chicken β-actin promoter: No description available
    637..1652    +  intron         chimeric intron: chimera between introns from chicken β-actin and rabbit β-globin
   1650..1706    +  CDS            HBB (fragment): HBB_LEPEU - Experimental evidence at protein level: Swiss-Prot protein existence level 1. Involved in oxygen transport from the lung to the various peripheral tissues. From Lepus europaeus (European hare).
   1752..1976    +  polyA_signal   bGH poly(A) signal: bovine growth hormone polyadenylation signal
   1985..2018    +  protein_bind   loxP: Cre-mediated recombination occurs in the 8-bp core sequence (GCATACAT). Cre recombinase
   2594..2722    +  CDS            OR51A4 (fragment): O51A4_HUMAN - Experimental evidence at transcript level: Swiss-Prot protein existence level 2. Odorant receptor. From Homo sapiens (Human).
   3293..3326    +  protein_bind   FRT (minimal): supports FLP-mediated excision but not integration (Turan and Bode, 2011) FLP recombinase from the Saccharomyces cerevisiae 2μ plasmid
   3525..3594    -  protein_bind   attB: attB site for the φC31 integrase (Groth et al., 2000) phage φC31 integrase
   3610..3643    +  protein_bind   FRT (minimal): supports FLP-mediated excision but not integration (Turan and Bode, 2011) FLP recombinase from the Saccharomyces cerevisiae 2μ plasmid
   4214..4342    -  CDS            OR51A4 (fragment): O51A4_HUMAN - Experimental evidence at transcript level: Swiss-Prot protein existence level 2. Odorant receptor. From Homo sapiens (Human).
   4970..5074    +  promoter       AmpR promoter: bla
   5076..5433    +  promoter       SV40 promoter: SV40 enhancer and early promoter
   5468..6262    +  CDS            NeoR/KanR: aminoglycoside phosphotransferase from Tn5; aph(3')-II (or nptII); confers resistance to neomycin, kanamycin, and G418 (Geneticin®)
   6283..6435    +  CDS            ble (fragment): BLE_KLEPN - Experimental evidence at protein level: Swiss-Prot protein existence level 1. Binding protein with a strong affinity to the bleomycin family of antibiotics. Binds to CL990; an antimitotic-antibiotic compound. From Klebsiella pneumoniae.
   6494..6541    +  polyA_signal   HSV TK poly(A) signal: herpes simplex virus thymidine kinase polyadenylation signal (Cole and Stacy, 1985)
   6632..6648    -  polyA_signal   bGH poly(A) signal (fragment): bovine growth hormone polyadenylation signal
   6870..7458    +  rep_origin     ori: high-copy-number ColE1/pMB1/pBR322/pUC origin of replication
>Addgene plasmid #88896 | pC-HBH | addgene full sequence | sequence record 201482 | Addgene Assembled Sequence
TAATAGTAATCAATTACGGGGTCATTAGTTCATAGCCCATATATGGAGTTCCGCGTTACATAACTTACGG
TAAATGGCCCGCCTGGCTGACCGCCCAACGACCCCCGCCCATTGACGTCAATAATGACGTATGTTCCCAT
AGTAACGCCAATAGGGACTTTCCATTGACGTCAATGGGTGGAGTATTTACGGTAAACTGCCCACTTGGCA
GTACATCAAGTGTATCATATGCCAAGTACGCCCCCTATTGACGTCAATGACGGTAAATGGCCCGCCTGGC
ATTATGCCCAGTACATGACCTTATGGGACTTTCCTACTTGGCAGTACATCTACGTATTAGTCATCGCTAT
TACCATGGTCGAGGTGAGCCCCACGTTCTGCTTCACTCTCCCCATCTCCCCCCCCTCCCCACCCCCAATT
TTGTATTTATTTATTTTTTAATTATTTTGTGCAGCGATGGGGGCGGGGGGGGGGGGGGGGCGCGCGCCAG
GCGGGGCGGGGCGGGGCGAGGGGCGGGGCGGGGCGAGGCGGAGAGGTGCGGCGGCAGCCAATCAGAGCGG
CGCGCTCCGAAAGTTTCCTTTTATGGCGAGGCGGCGGCGGCGGCGGCCCTATAAAAAGCGAAGCGCGCGG
CGGGCGGGAGTCGCTGCGCGCTGCCTTCGCCCCGTGCCCCGCTCCGCGCCGCCTCGCGCCGCCCGCCCCG
GCTCTGACTGACCGCGTTACTCCCACAGGTGAGCGGGCGGGACGGCCCTTCTCCTCCGGGCTGTAATTAG
CGCTTGGTTTAATGACGGCTTGTTTCTTTTCTGTGGCTGCGTGAAAGCCTTGAGGGGCTCCGGGAGGGCC
CTTTGTGCGGGGGGAGCGGCTCGGGGGGTGCGTGCGTGTGTGTGTGCGTGGGGAGCGCCGCGTGCGGCTC
CGCGCTGCCCGGCGGCTGTGAGCGCTGCGGGCGCGGCGCGGGGCTTTGTGCGCTCCGCAGTGTGCGCGAG
GGGAGCGCGGCCGGGGGCGGTGCCCCGCGGTGCGGGGGGGGCTGCGAGGGGAACAAAGGCTGCGTGCGGG
GTGTGTGCGTGGGGGGGTGAGCAGGGGGTGTGGGCGCGTCGGTCGGGCTGCAACCCCCCCTGCACCCCCC
TCCCCGAGTTGCTGAGCACGGCCCGGCTTCGGGTGCGGGGCTCCGTACGGGGCGTGGCGCGGGGCTCGCC
GTGCCGGGCGGGGGGTGGCGGCAGGTGGGGGTGCCGGGCGGGGCGGGGCCGCCTCGGGCCGGGGAGGGCT
CGGGGGAGGGGCGCGGCGGCCCCCGGAGCGCCGGCGGCTGTCGAGGCGCGGCGAGCCGCAGCCATTGCCT
TTTATGGTAATCGTGCGAGAGGGCGCAGGGACTTCCTTTGTCCCAAATCTGTGCGGAGCCGAAATCTGGG
AGGCGCCGCCGCACCCCCTCTAGCGGGCGCGGGGCGAAGCGGTGCGGCGCCGGCAGGAAGGAAATGGGCG
GGGAGGGCCTTCGTGCGTCGCCGCGCCGCCGTCCCCTTCTCCCTCTCCAGCCTCGGGGCTGTCCGCGGGG
GGACGGCTGCCTTCGGGGGGGACGGGGCAGGGCGGGGTTCGGCTTCTGGCGTGTGACCGGCGGCTCTAGA
GCCTCTGCTAACCATGTTCATGCCTTCTTCTTTTTCCTACAGCTCCTGGGCAACGTGCTGGTTATTGTGC
TGTCTCATCATTTTGGCAAAGAATTCCGTTCGGACGAAAGTTGTTGAAACGCGCGCGACTCGAGCCCTCG
ACTGTGCCTTCTAGTTGCCAGCCATCTGTTGTTTGCCCCTCCCCCGTGCCTTCCTTGACCCTGGAAGGTG
CCACTCCCACTGTCCTTTCCTAATAAAATGAGGAAATTGCATCGCATTGTCTGAGTAGGTGTCATTCTAT
TCTGGGGGGTGGGGTGGGGCAGGACAGCAAGGGGGAGGATTGGGAAGACAATAGCAGGCATGCTGGGGAT
GCGGTGGGCTCTATGGGGCGCGCCATAACTTCGTATAGCATACATTATACGAAGTTATAGATCTCAGGTT
TCAGTCTCAGTCAAAGGGCTAGAGCCCCATCCTCACTGACTCCGTCCTGGAGTTGGATGAGAGATAATGG
CCTTACGTTGTGCCAGGGGAGGGTCGGGCTGGATTTAGCAAGATTTACCTTCTCCAAAGAGCGGTGCTGC
AGTGGCACAGCTGCCCACGGAGGTGGGGGGGTCACCGTCCCTGGAGGTGATGAAGAACTGTGGGGATGTG
GCACTGAGGGACATGGCCAGTGGGCACGGTGGGTGGGTTGGGGTTGGTCTTGGGGATCTTGGAGGGCTTT
TCCAGCCTTCATGATTTGACGATTGTATGAACATCTACATGGCAATTCTCCAGCTGCCTGTCCCAGTCCT
ACTGACCCAGCTGTATCTCTCCAGGCAAGCTCTTCCACCCCTTCTGCTTGCATCCAGACACCATCAAACA
TGCAGGCTCAGACACAGGGACCAGCAGTGTCTGTGGCCTTTTTGTGCTCCTCTCCATGCTGGGTTTTAAC
TTGCTCTTTGTCCTTCTATCCTATCTTCTTATCCTTAAGGCTGTTCTGAACGCTGTGACTTGGAGAGTGT
CCCAGAGCCCTCAACACCTGCATGTCCCACGTCCATGCTGTCCTGCACTTCCTTATCCCCAAGATCTGCC
TCTCCGTGATGCACTGAATTGGCAAACATGTGTCACCCCAGACCAACAATGTCACAGCAAACTCCCCCTT
GATAGGACAAGGGGGAATGGCTTTACACTGAGACAGGGGAGGTTTGGGTTGGATATGAGGAGGCAGTTTT
TCCCCCAGAGGGTGGTGACGCACTGAACAGGTTGCCCAAGGAGGCTGTGGATGCCCCATCCCTGCAGGCA
TTCAAGGCCAGGCTGGATGTGGCTCTGGGCAGCCTGGGCTGCTGGTTGATGACCCTGCACATAGCAGGGG
GTTGGATCTGGATGAGCACTGTGCTCCTTTGCAACCCAGGCCGTTCTATGATTCTGTCATTCTAAATCTC
TCTTTCAGCCTAAAGCTTTTTCCCCGTATCCCCCCAGGTGTCTGCAGGCTCAAAGAGCAGCGAGAAGCGT
TCAGAGGAAAGCGATCCCGTGCCACCTTCCCCGTGCCCGGGCTGTCCCCGCACGCTGCCGGCTCGGGGAT
GCGGGGGGAGCGCCGGACCGGAGCGGAGCCCCGGGCGGCTCGCTGCTGCCCCCTAGCGGGGGAGGGACGT
AATTACATCCCTGGGGGCTTTGGGGGGGGGCTGTCCCTCTAGCTTCCCTGTGTTTGTTCTCCACCTAAGC
TTGAAGTTCCTATTCTCTAGAAAGTATAGGAACTTCGGCTGTCGACATGCCCGCCGTGACCGTCGAGAAC
CCGCTGACGCTGCCCCGCGTATCCGCACCCGCCGACGCCGTCGCACGTCCCGTGCTCACCGTGACCACCG
CGCCCAGCGGTTTCGAGGGCGAGGGCTTCCCGGTGCGCCGCGCGTTCGCCGGGATCAACTACCGCCACCT
CGACCCGTTCATCATGATGGACCAGATGGGTGAGGTGGAGTACGCGCCCGGGGAGCCCAAGGGCACGCCC
TGGCACCCGCACCGCGGCTTCGAGACCGTGACCTACATCGAAGTTCCTATTCTCTAGAAAGTATAGGAAC
TTCACTAGTTTGAGGGTGTGATGTTTGGAGAGGCTAGAGGGACAGCCCCCCCCCAAAGCCCCCAGGGATG
TAATTACGTCCCTCCCCCGCTAGGGGGCAGCAGCGAGCCGCCCGGGGCTCCGCTCCGGTCCGGCGCTCCC
CCCGCATCCCCGAGCCGGCAGCGTGCGGGGACAGCCCGGGCACGGGGAAGGTGGCACGGGATCGCTTTCC
TCTGAACGCTTCTCGCTGCTCTTTGAGCCTGCAGACACCTGGGGGGATACGGGGAAAAAGCTTTAGGCTG
AAAGAGAGATTTAGAATGACAGAATCATAGAACGGCCTGGGTTGCAAAGGAGCACAGTGCTCATCCAGAT
CCAACCCCCTGCTATGTGCAGGGTCATCAACCAGCAGCCCAGGCTGCCCAGAGCCACATCCAGCCTGGCC
TTGAATGCCTGCAGGGATGGGGCATCCACAGCCTCCTTGGGCAACCTGTTCAGTGCGTCACCACCCTCTG
GGGGAAAAACTGCCTCCTCATATCCAACCCAAACCTCCCCTGTCTCAGTGTAAAGCCATTCCCCCTTGTC
CTATCAAGGGGGAGTTTGCTGTGACATTGTTGGTCTGGGGTGACACATGTTTGCCAATTCAGTGCATCAC
GGAGAGGCAGATCTTGGGGATAAGGAAGTGCAGGACAGCATGGACGTGGGACATGCAGGTGTTGAGGGCT
CTGGGACACTCTCCAAGTCACAGCGTTCAGAACAGCCTTAAGGATAAGAAGATAGGATAGAAGGACAAAG
AGCAAGTTAAAACCCAGCATGGAGAGGAGCACAAAAAGGCCACAGACACTGCTGGTCCCTGTGTCTGAGC
CTGCATGTTTGATGGTGTCTGGATGCAAGCAGAAGGGGTGGAAGAGCTTGCCTGGAGAGATACAGCTGGG
TCAGTAGGACTGGGACAGGCAGCTGGAGAATTGCCATGTAGATGTTCATACAATCGTCAAATCATGAAGG
CTGGAAAAGCCCTCCAAGATCCCCAAGACCAACCCCAACCCACCCACCGTGCCCACTGGCCATGTCCCTC
AGTGCCACATCCCCACAGTTCTTCATCACCTCCAGGGACGGTGACCCCCCCACCTCCGTGGGCAGCTGTG
CCACTGCAGCACCGCTCTTTGGAGAAGGTAAATCTTGCTAAATCCAGCCCGACCCTCCCCTGGCACAACG
TAAGGCCATTATCTCTCATCCAACTCCAGGACGGAGTCAGTGAGGATGGGGCTCTAGGACAAGAGACACA
AAGTCCCCAAGGCGGCCGCTTAATTTGTTGCGATCGCTCGCGTCAGGTGGCACTTTTCGGGGAAATGTGC
GCGGAACCCCTATTTGTTTATTTTTCTAAATACATTCAAATATGTATCCGCTCATGAGACAATAACCCTG
ATAAATGCTTCAATAATATTGAAAAAGGAAGAGTCCTGAGGCGGAAAGAACCAGCTGTGGAATGTGTGTC
AGTTAGGGTGTGGAAAGTCCCCAGGCTCCCCAGCAGGCAGAAGTATGCAAAGCATGCATCTCAATTAGTC
AGCAACCAGGTGTGGAAAGTCCCCAGGCTCCCCAGCAGGCAGAAGTATGCAAAGCATGCATCTCAATTAG
TCAGCAACCATAGTCCCGCCCCTAACTCCGCCCATCCCGCCCCTAACTCCGCCCAGTTCCGCCCATTCTC
CGCCCCATGGCTGACTAATTTTTTTTATTTATGCAGAGGCCGAGGCCGCCTCGGCCTCTGAGCTATTCCA
GAAGTAGTGAGGAGGCTTTTTTGGAGGCCTAGGCTTTTGCAAAGATCGATCAAGAGACAGGATGAGGATC
GTTTCGCATGATTGAACAAGATGGATTGCACGCAGGTTCTCCGGCCGCTTGGGTGGAGAGGCTATTCGGC
TATGACTGGGCACAACAGACAATCGGCTGCTCTGATGCCGCCGTGTTCCGGCTGTCAGCGCAGGGGCGCC
CGGTTCTTTTTGTCAAGACCGACCTGTCCGGTGCCCTGAATGAACTGCAAGACGAGGCAGCGCGGCTATC
GTGGCTGGCCACGACGGGCGTTCCTTGCGCAGCTGTGCTCGACGTTGTCACTGAAGCGGGAAGGGACTGG
CTGCTATTGGGCGAAGTGCCGGGGCAGGATCTCCTGTCATCTCACCTTGCTCCTGCCGAGAAAGTATCCA
TCATGGCTGATGCAATGCGGCGGCTGCATACGCTTGATCCGGCTACCTGCCCATTCGACCACCAAGCGAA
ACATCGCATCGAGCGAGCACGTACTCGGATGGAAGCCGGTCTTGTCGATCAGGATGATCTGGACGAAGAG
CATCAGGGGCTCGCGCCAGCCGAACTGTTCGCCAGGCTCAAGGCGAGCATGCCCGACGGCGAGGATCTCG
TCGTGACCCATGGCGATGCCTGCTTGCCGAATATCATGGTGGAAAATGGCCGCTTTTCTGGATTCATCGA
CTGTGGCCGGCTGGGTGTGGCGGACCGCTATCAGGACATAGCGTTGGCTACCCGTGATATTGCTGAAGAG
CTTGGCGGCGAATGGGCTGACCGCTTCCTCGTGCTTTACGGTATCGCCGCTCCCGATTCGCAGCGCATCG
CCTTCTATCGCCTTCTTGACGAGTTCTTCTGAGCGGGACTCTGGGGTTCGAAATGACCGACCAAGCGACG
CCCAACCTGCCATCACGAGATTTCGATTCCACCGCCGCCTTCTATGAAAGGTTGGGCTTCGGAATCGTTT
TCCGGGACGCCGGCTGGATGATCCTCCAGCGCGGGGATCTCATGCTGGAGTTCTTCGCCCACCCTAGGGG
GAGGCTAACTGAAACACGGAAGGAGACAATACCGGAAGGAACCCGCGCTATGACGGCAATAAAAAGACAG
AATAAAACGCACGGTGTTGGGTCGTTTGTTCATAAACGCGGGGTTCGGTCCCAGGGCTGGCACTCTGTCG
ATACCCCACCGAGACCCCATTGGGGCCAATACGCCCGCGTTTCTTCCTTTTCCCCACCCCACCCCCCAAG
TTCGGGTGAAGGCCCAGGGCTCGCAGCCAACGTCGGGGCGGCAGGCCCTGCCATAGCCTCAGGTTACTCA
TATATACTTTAGATTGATTTAAAACTTCATTTTTAATTTAAAAGGATCTAGGTGAAGATCCTTTTTGATA
ATCTCATGACCAAAATCCCTTAACGTGAGTTTTCGTTCCACTGAGCGTCAGACCCCGTAGAAAAGATCAA
AGGATCTTCTTGAGATCCTTTTTTTCTGCGCGTAATCTGCTGCTTGCAAACAAAAAAACCACCGCTACCA
GCGGTGGTTTGTTTGCCGGATCAAGAGCTACCAACTCTTTTTCCGAAGGTAACTGGCTTCAGCAGAGCGC
AGATACCAAATACTGTTCTTCTAGTGTAGCCGTAGTTAGGCCACCACTTCAAGAACTCTGTAGCACCGCC
TACATACCTCGCTCTGCTAATCCTGTTACCAGTGGCTGCTGCCAGTGGCGATAAGTCGTGTCTTACCGGG
TTGGACTCAAGACGATAGTTACCGGATAAGGCGCAGCGGTCGGGCTGAACGGGGGGTTCGTGCACACAGC
CCAGCTTGGAGCGAACGACCTACACCGAACTGAGATACCTACAGCGTGAGCTATGAGAAAGCGCCACGCT
TCCCGAAGGGAGAAAGGCGGACAGGTATCCGGTAAGCGGCAGGGTCGGAACAGGAGAGCGCACGAGGGAG
CTTCCAGGGGGAAACGCCTGGTATCTTTATAGTCCTGTCGGGTTTCGCCACCTCTGACTTGAGCGTCGAT
TTTTGTGATGCTCGTCAGGGGGGCGGAGCCTATGGAAAAACGCCAGCAACGCGGCCTTTTTACGGTTCCT
GGCCTTTTGCTGGCCTTTTGCTCTCCTGCAGGAT
